>Addgene plasmid #125438 | Lenti-(BB)-hPGK-KRAB-dCas9-P2A-BlastR rs12189774-guide3 | addgene full sequence | sequence record 251287 | Addgene NGS Result
GTTTTAGAGCTAGAAATAGCAAGTTAAAATAAGGCTAGTCCGTTATCAACTTGAAAAAGTGGCACCGAGT
CGGTGCTTTTTTGAATTCGCTAGCTAGGTCTTGAAAGGGGTTGGGGTTGCGCCTTTTCCAAGGCAGCCCT
GGGTTTGCGCAGGGACGCGGCTGCTCTGGGCGTGGTTCCGGGAAACGCAGCGGCGCCGACCCTGGGTCTC
GCACATTCTTCACGTCCGTTCGCAGCGTCACCCGGATCTTCGCCGCTACCCTTGTGGGCCCCCCGGCGAC
GCTTCCTGCTCCGCCCCTAAGTCGGGAAGGTTCCTTGCGGTTCGCGGCGTGCCGGACGTGACAAACGGAA
GCCGCACGTCTCACTAGTACCCTCGCAGACGGACAGCGCCAGGGAGCAATGGCAGCGCGCCGACCGCGAT
GGGCTGTGGCCAATAGCGGCTGCTCAGCAGGGCGCGCCGAGAGCAGCGGCCGGGAAGGGGCGGTGCGGGA
GGCGGGGTGTGGGGCGGTAGTGTGGGCCCTGTTCCTGCCCGCGCGGTGTTCCGCATTCTGCAAGCCTCCG
GAGCGCACGTCGGCAGTCGGCTCCCTCGTTGACCGAATCACCGACCTCTCTCCCCAGGACCGGTGATCCG
CCACCATGGATGCTAAGTCACTAACTGCCTGGTCCCGGACACTGGTGACCTTCAAGGATGTATTTGTGGA
CTTCACCAGGGAGGAGTGGAAGCTGCTGGACACTGCTCAGCAGATCGTGTACAGAAATGTGATGCTGGAG
AACTATAAGAACCTGGTTTCCTTGGGTTATCAGCTTACTAAGCCAGATGTGATCCTCCGGTTGGAGAAGG
GAGAAGAGCCCGGCGGTTCCGGCGGAGGGTCGATGGACAAGAAGTACAGCATCGGCCTGGCCATCGGCAC
CAACTCTGTCGGCTGGGCCGTGATCACCGACGAGTACAAGGTGCCCAGCAAGAAATTCAAGGTGCTGGGC
AACACCGACCGGCACAGCATCAAGAAGAACCTGATCGGCGCCCTGCTGTTCGACAGCGGAGAAACAGCCG
AGGCCACCCGGCTGAAGAGAACCGCCAGAAGAAGATACACCAGACGGAAGAACCGGATCTGCTATCTGCA
AGAGATCTTCAGCAACGAGATGGCCAAGGTGGACGACAGCTTCTTCCACAGACTGGAAGAGTCCTTCCTG
GTGGAAGAGGATAAGAAGCACGAGCGGCACCCCATCTTCGGCAACATCGTGGACGAGGTGGCCTACCACG
AGAAGTACCCCACCATCTACCACCTGAGAAAGAAACTGGTGGACAGCACCGACAAGGCCGACCTGCGGCT
GATCTATCTGGCCCTGGCCCACATGATCAAGTTCCGGGGCCACTTCCTGATCGAGGGCGACCTGAACCCC
GACAACAGCGACGTGGACAAGCTGTTCATCCAGCTGGTGCAGACCTACAACCAGCTGTTCGAGGAAAACC
CCATCAACGCCAGCGGCGTGGACGCCAAGGCCATCCTGTCTGCCAGACTGAGCAAGAGCAGACGGCTGGA
AAATCTGATCGCCCAGCTGCCCGGCGAGAAGAAGAATGGCCTGTTCGGCAACCTGATTGCCCTGAGCCTG
GGCCTGACCCCCAACTTCAAGAGCAACTTCGACCTGGCCGAGGATGCCAAACTGCAGCTGAGCAAGGACA
CCTACGACGACGACCTGGACAACCTGCTGGCCCAGATCGGCGACCAGTACGCCGACCTGTTTCTGGCCGC
CAAGAACCTGTCCGACGCCATCCTGCTGAGCGACATCCTGAGAGTGAACACCGAGATCACCAAGGCCCCC
CTGAGCGCCTCTATGATCAAGAGATACGACGAGCACCACCAGGACCTGACCCTGCTGAAAGCTCTCGTGC
GGCAGCAGCTGCCTGAGAAGTACAAAGAGATTTTCTTCGACCAGAGCAAGAACGGCTACGCCGGCTACAT
CGATGGCGGAGCCAGCCAGGAAGAGTTCTACAAGTTCATCAAGCCCATCCTGGAAAAGATGGACGGCACC
GAGGAACTGCTCGTGAAGCTGAACAGAGAGGACCTGCTGCGGAAGCAGCGGACCTTCGACAACGGCAGCA
TCCCCCACCAGATCCACCTGGGAGAGCTGCACGCCATTCTGCGGCGGCAGGAAGATTTTTACCCATTCCT
GAAGGACAACCGGGAAAAGATCGAGAAGATCCTGACCTTCCGCATCCCCTACTACGTGGGCCCTCTGGCC
AGGGGAAACAGCAGATTCGCCTGGATGACCAGAAAGAGCGAGGAAACCATCACCCCCTGGAACTTCGAGG
AAGTGGTGGACAAGGGCGCCAGCGCCCAGAGCTTCATCGAGCGGATGACCAACTTCGATAAGAACCTGCC
CAACGAGAAGGTGCTGCCCAAGCACAGCCTGCTGTACGAGTACTTCACCGTGTACAACGAGCTGACCAAA
GTGAAATACGTGACCGAGGGAATGAGAAAGCCCGCCTTCCTGAGCGGCGAGCAGAAAAAAGCCATCGTGG
ACCTGCTGTTCAAGACCAACCGGAAAGTGACCGTGAAGCAGCTGAAAGAGGACTACTTCAAGAAAATCGA
GTGCTTCGACTCCGTGGAAATCTCCGGCGTGGAAGATCGGTTCAACGCCTCCCTGGGCACATACCACGAT
CTGCTGAAAATTATCAAGGACAAGGACTTCCTGGACAATGAGGAAAACGAGGACATTCTGGAAGATATCG
TGCTGACCCTGACACTGTTTGAGGACAGAGAGATGATCGAGGAACGGCTGAAAACCTATGCCCACCTGTT
CGACGACAAAGTGATGAAGCAGCTGAAGCGGCGGAGATACACCGGCTGGGGCAGGCTGAGCCGGAAGCTG
ATCAACGGCATCCGGGACAAGCAGTCCGGCAAGACAATCCTGGATTTCCTGAAGTCCGACGGCTTCGCCA
ACAGAAACTTCATGCAGCTGATCCACGACGACAGCCTGACCTTTAAAGAGGACATCCAGAAAGCCCAGGT
GTCCGGCCAGGGCGATAGCCTGCACGAGCACATTGCCAATCTGGCCGGCAGCCCCGCCATTAAGAAGGGC
ATCCTGCAGACAGTGAAGGTGGTGGACGAGCTCGTGAAAGTGATGGGCCGGCACAAGCCCGAGAACATCG
TGATCGAAATGGCCAGAGAGAACCAGACCACCCAGAAGGGACAGAAGAACAGCCGCGAGAGAATGAAGCG
GATCGAAGAGGGCATCAAAGAGCTGGGCAGCCAGATCCTGAAAGAACACCCCGTGGAAAACACCCAGCTG
CAGAACGAGAAGCTGTACCTGTACTACCTGCAGAATGGGCGGGATATGTACGTGGACCAGGAACTGGACA
TCAACCGGCTGTCCGACTACGATGTGGACGCTATCGTGCCTCAGAGCTTTCTGAAGGACGACTCCATCGA
TAACAAAGTGCTGACTCGGAGCGACAAGAACCGGGGCAAGAGCGACAACGTGCCCTCCGAAGAGGTCGTG
AAGAAGATGAAGAACTACTGGCGCCAGCTGCTGAATGCCAAGCTGATTACCCAGAGGAAGTTCGACAATC
TGACCAAGGCCGAGAGAGGCGGCCTGAGCGAACTGGATAAGGCCGGCTTCATCAAGAGACAGCTGGTGGA
AACCCGGCAGATCACAAAGCACGTGGCACAGATCCTGGACTCCCGGATGAACACTAAGTACGACGAGAAC
GACAAACTGATCCGGGAAGTGAAAGTGATCACCCTGAAGTCCAAGCTGGTGTCCGATTTCCGGAAGGATT
TCCAGTTTTACAAAGTGCGCGAGATCAACAACTACCACCACGCCCACGACGCCTACCTGAACGCCGTCGT
GGGAACCGCCCTGATCAAAAAGTACCCTAAGCTGGAAAGCGAGTTCGTGTACGGCGACTACAAGGTGTAC
GACGTGCGGAAGATGATCGCCAAGAGCGAGCAGGAAATCGGCAAGGCTACCGCCAAGTACTTCTTCTACA
GCAACATCATGAACTTTTTCAAGACCGAGATTACCCTGGCCAACGGCGAGATCCGGAAGCGGCCTCTGAT
CGAGACAAACGGCGAAACAGGCGAGATCGTGTGGGATAAGGGCCGGGACTTTGCCACCGTGCGGAAAGTG
CTGTCTATGCCCCAAGTGAATATCGTGAAAAAGACCGAGGTGCAGACAGGCGGCTTCAGCAAAGAGTCTA
TCCTGCCCAAGAGGAACAGCGACAAGCTGATCGCCAGAAAGAAGGACTGGGACCCTAAGAAGTACGGCGG
CTTCGACAGCCCCACCGTGGCCTATTCTGTGCTGGTGGTGGCCAAAGTGGAAAAGGGCAAGTCCAAGAAA
CTGAAGAGTGTGAAAGAGCTGCTGGGGATCACCATCATGGAAAGAAGCAGCTTCGAGAAGAATCCCATCG
ACTTTCTGGAAGCCAAGGGCTACAAAGAAGTGAAAAAGGACCTGATCATCAAGCTGCCTAAGTACTCCCT
GTTCGAGCTGGAAAACGGCCGGAAGAGAATGCTGGCCTCTGCCGGCGAACTGCAGAAGGGAAACGAACTG
GCCCTGCCCTCCAAATATGTGAACTTCCTGTACCTGGCCAGCCACTATGAGAAGCTGAAGGGCTCCCCCG
AGGATAATGAGCAGAAACAGCTGTTTGTGGAACAGCACAAACACTACCTGGACGAGATCATCGAGCAGAT
CAGCGAGTTCTCCAAGAGAGTGATCCTGGCCGACGCTAATCTGGACAAGGTGCTGAGCGCCTACAACAAG
CACAGAGACAAGCCTATCAGAGAGCAGGCCGAGAATATCATCCACCTGTTTACCCTGACCAGTCTGGGAG
CCCCTGCCGCCTTCAAGTACTTTGACACCACCATCGACCGGAAGAGGTACACCAGCACCAAAGAGGTGCT
GGACGCCACCCTGATCCACCAGAGCATCACCGGCCTGTACGAGACACGGATCGACCTGTCTCAGCTGGGA
GGCGACGCCTATCCCTATGACGTGCCCGATTATGCCAGCCTGGGCAGCGGCTCCCCCAAGAAAAAACGCA
AGGTGGAAGATCCTAAGAAAAAGCGGAAAGTGGACGGCATTGGTAGTGGGAGCAACGGCAGCAGCGGGGA
TCCGGCCGCAACAAACTTCTCTCTGCTGAAACAAGCCGGAGATGTCGAAGAGAATCCTGGACCGATGGCC
AAGCCTTTGTCTCAAGAAGAATCCACCCTCATTGAAAGAGCAACGGCTACAATCAACAGCATCCCCATCT
CTGAAGACTACAGCGTCGCCAGCGCAGCTCTCTCTAGCGACGGCCGCATCTTCACTGGTGTCAATGTATA
TCATTTTACTGGGGGACCTTGTGCAGAACTCGTGGTGCTGGGCACTGCTGCTGCTGCGGCAGCTGGCAAC
CTGACTTGTATCGTCGCGATCGGAAATGAGAACAGGGGCATCTTGAGCCCCTGCGGACGGTGCCGACAGG
TGCTTCTCGATCTGCATCCTGGGATCAAAGCCATAGTGAAGGACAGTGATGGACAGCCGACGGCAGTTGG
GATTCGTGAATTGCTGCCCTCTGGTTATGTGTGGGAGGGCTAAGAATTCGATATCAAGCTTATCGGTAAT
CAACCTCTGGATTACAAAATTTGTGAAAGATTGACTGGTATTCTTAACTATGTTGCTCCTTTTACGCTAT
GTGGATACGCTGCTTTAATGCCTTTGTATCATGCTATTGCTTCCCGTATGGCTTTCATTTTCTCCTCCTT
GTATAAATCCTGGTTGCTGTCTCTTTATGAGGAGTTGTGGCCCGTTGTCAGGCAACGTGGCGTGGTGTGC
ACTGTGTTTGCTGACGCAACCCCCACTGGTTGGGGCATTGCCACCACCTGTCAGCTCCTTTCCGGGACTT
TCGCTTTCCCCCTCCCTATTGCCACGGCGGAACTCATCGCCGCCTGCCTTGCCCGCTGCTGGACAGGGGC
TCGGCTGTTGGGCACTGACAATTCCGTGGTGTTGTCGGGGAAATCATCGTCCTTTCCTTGGCTGCTCGCC
TGTGTTGCCACCTGGATTCTGCGCGGGACGTCCTTCTGCTACGTCCCTTCGGCCCTCAATCCAGCGGACC
TTCCTTCCCGCGGCCTGCTGCCGGCTCTGCGGCCTCTTCCGCGTCTTCGCCTTCGCCCTCAGACGAGTCG
GATCTCCCTTTGGGCCGCCTCCCCGCGTCGACTTTAAGACCAATGACTTACAAGGCAGCTGTAGATCTTA
GCCACTTTTTAAAAGAAAAGGGGGGACTGGAAGGGCTAATTCACTCCCAACGAAGACAAGATCTGCTTTT
TGCTTGTACTGGGTCTCTCTGGTTAGACCAGATCTGAGCCTGGGAGCTCTCTGGCTAACTAGGGAACCCA
CTGCTTAAGCCTCAATAAAGCTTGCCTTGAGTGCTTCAAGTAGTGTGTGCCCGTCTGTTGTGTGACTCTG
GTAACTAGAGATCCCTCAGACCCTTTTAGTCAGTGTGGAAAATCTCTAGCAGGGCCCGTTTAAACCCGCT
GATCAGCCTCGACTGTGCCTTCTAGTTGCCAGCCATCTGTTGTTTGCCCCTCCCCCGTGCCTTCCTTGAC
CCTGGAAGGTGCCACTCCCACTGTCCTTTCCTAATAAAATGAGGAAATTGCATCGCATTGTCTGAGTAGG
TGTCATTCTATTCTGGGGGGTGGGGTGGGGCAGGACAGCAAGGGGGAGGATTGGGAAGACAATAGCAGGC
ATGCTGGGGATGCGGTGGGCTCTATGGCTTCTGAGGCGGAAAGAACCAGCTGGGGCTCTAGGGGGTATCC
CC
[124 nt withheld, positions 6793-6916]
C
[91 nt withheld, positions 6918-7008]
A
[49 nt withheld, positions 7010-7058]
CCTTTGACGTTGGAGTCCACGTTCTTT
[37 nt withheld, positions 7086-7122]
ACCCTATCTCGGTCTATTCTTTTGATTTATAAGGGATTTTGCCGATTTCGGCCTATTGGTTAAAAAATGA
GCTGATTTAACAAAAATTTAACGCGAATTAATTCTGTGGAATGTGTGTCAGTTAGGGTGTGGAAAGTCCC
CAGGCTCCCCAGCAGGCAGAAGTATGCAAAGCATGCATCTCAATTAGTCAGCAACCAGGTGTGGAAAGTC
CCCAGGCTCCCCAGCAGGCAGAAGTATGCAAAGCATGCATCTCAATTAGTCAGCAACCATAGTCCCGCCC
CTAACTCCGCCCATCCCGCCCCTAACTCCGCCCAGTTCCGCCCATTCTCCGCCCCATGGCTGACTAATTT
TTTTTATTTATGCAGAGGCCGAGGCCGCCTCTGCCTCTGAGCTATTCCAGAAGTAGTGAGGAGGCTTTTT
TGGAGGCCTAGGCTTTTGCAAAAAGCTCCCGGGAGCTTGTATATCCATTTTCGGATCTGATCAGCACGTG
TTGACAATTAATCATCGGCATAGTATATCGGCATAGTATAATACGACAAGGTGAGGAACTAAACCATGGC
CAAGTTGACCAGTGCCGTTCCGGTGCTCACCGCGCGCGACGTCGCCGGAGCGGTCGAGTTCTGGACCGAC
CGGCTCGGGTTCTCCCGGGACTTCGTGGAGGACGACTTCGCCGGTGTGGTCCGGGACGACGTGACCCTGT
TCATCAGCGCGGTCCAGGACCAGGTGGTGCCGGACAACACCCTGGCCTGGGTGTGGGTGCGCGGCCTGGA
CGAGCTGTACGCCGAGTGGTCGGAGGTCGTGTCCACGAACTTCCGGGACGCCTCCGGGCCGGCCATGACC
GAGATCGGCGAGCAGCCGTGGGGGCGGGAGTTCGCCCTGCGCGACCCGGCCGGCAACTGCGTGCACTTCG
TGGCCGAGGAGCAGGACTGACACGTGCTACGAGATTTCGATTCCACCGCCGCCTTCTATGAAAGGTTGGG
CTTCGGAATCGTTTTCCGGGACGCCGGCTGGATGATCCTCCAGCGCGGGGATCTCATGCTGGAGTTCTTC
GCCCACCCCAACTTGTTTATTGCAGCTTATAATGGTTACAAATAAAGCAATAGCATCACAAATTTCACAA
ATAAAGCATTTTTTTCACTGCATTCTAGTTGTGGTTTGTCCAAACTCATCAATGTATCTTATCATGTCTG
TATACCGTCGACCTCTAGCTAGAGCTTGGCGTAATCATGGTCATAGCTGTTTCCTGTGTGAAATTGTTAT
CCGCTCACAATTCCACACAACATACGAGCCGGAAGCATAAAGTGTAAAGCCTGGGGTGCCTAATGAGTGA
GCTAACTCACATTAATTGCGTTGCGCTCACTGCCCGCTTTCCAGTCGGGAAACCTGTCGTGCCAGCTGCA
TTAATGAATCGGCCAACGCGCGGGGAGAGGCGGTTTGCGTATTGGGCGCTCTTCCGCTTCCTCGCTCACT
GACTCGCTGCGCTCGGTCGTTCGGCTGCGGCGAGCGGTATCAGCTCACTCAAAGGCGGTAATACGGTTAT
CCACAGAATCAGGGGATAACGCAGGAAAGAACATGTGAGCAAAAGGCCAGCAAAAGGCCAGGAACCGTAA
AAAGGCCGCGTTGCTGGCGTTTTTCCATAGGCTCCGCCCCCCTGACGAGCATCACAAAAATCGACGCTCA
AGTCAGAGGTGGCGAAACCCGACAGGACTATAAAGATACCAGGCGTTTCCCCCTGGAAGCTCCCTCGTGC
GCTCTCCTGTTCCGACCCTGCCGCTTACCGGATACCTGTCCGCCTTTCTCCCTTCGGGAAGCGTGGCGCT
TTCTCATAGCTCACGCTGTAGGTATCTCAGTTCGGTGTAGGTCGTTCGCTCCAAGCTGGGCTGTGTGCAC
GAACCCCCCGTTCAGCCCGACCGCTGCGCCTTATCCGGTAACTATCGTCTTGAGTCCAACCCGGTAAGAC
ACGACTTATCGCCACTGGCAGCAGCCACTGGTAACAGGATTAGCAGAGCGAGGTATGTAGGCGGTGCTAC
AGAGTTCTTGAAGTGGTGGCCTAACTACGGCTACACTAGAAGAACAGTATTTGGTATCTGCGCTCTGCTG
AAGCCAGTTACCTTCGGAAAAAGAGTTGGTAGCTCTTGATCCGGCAAACAAACCACCGCTGGTAGCGGTG
GTTTTTTTGTTTGCAAGCAGCAGATTACGCGCAGAAAAAAAGGATCTCAAGAAGATCCTTTGATCTTTTC
TACGGGGTCTGACGCTCAGTGGAACGAAAACTCACGTTAAGGGATTTTGGTCATGAGATTATCAAAAAGG
ATCTTCACCTAGATCCTTTTAAATTAAAAATGAAGTTTTAAATCAATCTAAAGTATATATGAGTAAACTT
GGTCTGACAGTTACCAATGCTTAATCAGTGAGGCACCTATCTCAGCGATCTGTCTATTTCGTTCATCCAT
AGTTGCCTGACTCCCCGTCGTGTAGATAACTACGATACGGGAGGGCTTACCATCTGGCCCCAGTGCTGCA
ATGATACCGCGAGACCCACGCTCACCGGCTCCAGATTTATCAGCAATAAACCAGCCAGCCGGAAGGGCCG
AGCGCAGAAGTGGTCCTGCAACTTTATCCGCCTCCATCCAGTCTATTAATTGTTGCCGGGAAGCTAGAGT
AAGTAGTTCGCCAGTTAATAGTTTGCGCAACGTTGTTGCCATTGCTACAGGCATCGTGGTGTCACGCTCG
TCGTTTGGTATGGCTTCATTCAGCTCCGGTTCCCAACGATCAAGGCGAGTTACATGATCCCCCATGTTGT
GCAAAAAAGCGGTTAGCTCCTTCGGTCCTCCGATCGTTGTCAGAAGTAAGTTGGCCGCAGTGTTATCACT
CATGGTTATGGCAGCACTGCATAATTCTCTTACTGTCATGCCATCCGTAAGATGCTTTTCTGTGACTGGT
GAGTACTCAACCAAGTCATTCTGAGAATAGTGTATGCGGCGACCGAGTTGCTCTTGCCCGGCGTCAATAC
GGGATAATACCGCGCCACATAGCAGAACTTTAAAAGTGCTCATCATTGGAAAACGTTCTTCGGGGCGAAA
ACTCTCAAGGATCTTACCGCTGTTGAGATCCAGTTCGATGTAACCCACTCGTGCACCCAACTGATCTTCA
GCATCTTTTACTTTCACCAGCGTTTCTGGGTGAGCAAAAACAGGAAGGCAAAATGCCGCAAAAAAGGGAA
TAAGGGCGACACGGAAATGTTGAATACTCATACTCTTCCTTTTTCAATATTATTGAAGCATTTATCAGGG
TTATTGTCTCATGAGCGGATACATATTTGAATGTATTTAGAAAAATAAACAAATAGGGGTTCCGCGCACA
TTTCCCCGAAAAGTGCCACCTGACGTCGACGGATCGGGAGATCTCCCGATCCCCTATGGTGCACTCTCAG
TACAATCTGCTCTGATGCCGCATAGTTAAGCCAGTATCTGCTCCCTGCTTGTGTGTTGGAGGTCGCTGAG
TAGTGCGCGAGCAAAATTTAAGCTACAACAAGGCAAGGCTTGACCGACAATTGCATGAAGAATCTGCTTA
GGGTTAGGCGTTTTGCGCTGCTTCGCGATGTACGGGCCAGATATACGCGTTGACATTGATTATTGACTAG
TTATTAATAGTAATCAATTACGGGGTCATTAGTTCATAGCCCATATATGGAGTTCCGCGTTACATAACTT
ACGGTAAATGGCCCGCCTGGCTGACCGCCCAACGACCCCCGCCCATTGACGTCAATAATGACGTATGTTC
CCATAGTAACGCCAATAGGGACTTTCCATTGACGTCAATGGGTGGAGTATTTACGGTAAACTGCCCACTT
GGCAGTACATCAAGTGTATCATATGCCAAGTACGCCCCCTATTGACGTCAATGACGGTAAATGGCCCGCC
TGGCATTATGCCCAGTACATGACCTTATGGGACTTTCCTACTTGGCAGTACATCTACGTATTAGTCATCG
CTATTACCATGGTGATGCGGTTTTGGCAGTACATCAATGGGCGTGGATAGCGGTTTGACTCACGGGGATT
TCCAAGTCTCCACCCCATTGACGTCAATGGGAGTTTGTTTTGGCACCAAAATCAACGGGACTTTCCAAAA
TGTCGTAACAACTCCGCCCCATTGACGCAAATGGGCGGTAGGCGTGTACGGTGGGAGGTCTATATAAGCA
GCGCGTTTTGCCTGTACTGGGTCTCTCTGGTTAGACCAGATCTGAGCCTGGGAGCTCTCTGGCTAACTAG
GGAACCCACTGCTTAAGCCTCAATAAAGCTTGCCTTGAGTGCTTCAAGTAGTGTGTGCCCGTCTGTTGTG
TGACTCTGGTAACTAGAGATCCCTCAGACCCTTTTAGTCAGTGTGGAAAATCTCTAGCAGTGGCGCCCGA
ACAGGGACTTGAAAGCGAAAGGGAAACCAGAGGAGCTCTCTCGACGCAGGACTCGGCTTGCTGAAGCGCG
CACGGCAAGAGGCGAGGGGCGGCGACTGGTGAGTACGCCAAAAATTTTGACTAGCGGAGGCTAGAAGGAG
AGAGATGGGTGCGAGAGCGTCAGTATTAAGCGGGGGAGAATTAGATCGCGATGGGAAAAAATTCGGTTAA
GGCCAGGGGGAAAGAAAAAATATAAATTAAAACATATAGTATGGGCAAGCAGGGAGCTAGAACGATTCGC
AGTTAATCCTGGCCTGTTAGAAACATCAGAAGGCTGTAGACAAATACTGGGACAGCTACAACCATCCCTT
CAGACAGGATCAGAAGAACTTAGATCATTATATAATACAGTAGCAACCCTCTATTGTGTGCATCAAAGGA
TAGAGATAAAAGACACCAAGGAAGCTTTAGACAAGATAGAGGAAGAGCAAAACAAAAGTAAGACCACCGC
ACAGCAAGCGGCCGCTGATCTTCAGACCTGGAGGAGGAGATATGAGGGACAATTGGAGAAGTGAATTATA
TAAATATAAAGTAGTAAAAATTGAACCATTAGGAGTAGCACCCACCAAGGCAAAGAGAAGAGTGGTGCAG
AGAGAAAAAAGAGCAGTGGGAATAGGAGCTTTGTTCCTTGGGTTCTTGGGAGCAGCAGGAAGCACTATGG
GCGCAGCGTCAATGACGCTGACGGTACAGGCCAGACAATTATTGTCTGGTATAGTGCAGCAGCAGAACAA
TTTGCTGAGGGCTATTGAGGCGCAACAGCATCTGTTGCAACTCACAGTCTGGGGCATCAAGCAGCTCCAG
GCAAGAATCCTGGCTGTGGAAAGATACCTAAAGGATCAACAGCTCCTGGGGATTTGGGGTTGCTCTGGAA
AACTCATTTGCACCACTGCTGTGCCTTGGAATGCTAGTTGGAGTAATAAATCTCTGGAACAGATTTGGAA
TCACACGACCTGGATGGAGTGGGACAGAGAAATTAACAATTACACAAGCTTAATACACTCCTTAATTGAA
GAATCGCAAAACCAGCAAGAAAAGAATGAACAAGAATTATTGGAATTAGATAAATGGGCAAGTTTGTGGA
ATTGGTTTAACATAACAAATTGGCTGTGGTATATAAAATTATTCATAATGATAGTAGGAGGCTTGGTAGG
TTTAAGAATAGTTTTTGCTGTACTTTCTATAGTGAATAGAGTTAGGCAGGGATATTCACCATTATCGTTT
CAGACCCACCTCCCAACCCCGAGGGGACCCGACAGGCCCGAAGGAATAGAAGAAGAAGGTGGAGAGAGAG
ACAGAGACAGATCCATTCGATTAGTGAACGGATCGGCACTGCGTGCGCCAATTCTGCAGACAAATGGCAG
TATTCATCCACAATTTTAAAAGAAAAGGGGGGATTGGGGGGTACAGTGCAGGGGAAAGAATAGTAGACAT
AATAGCAACAGACATACAAACTAAAGAATTACAAAAACAAATTACAAAAATTCAAAATTTTCGGGTTTAT
TACAGGGACAGCAGAGATCCAGTTTGGTTAATTAAGGTACCGAGGGCCTATTTCCCATGATTCCTTCATA
TTTGCATATACGATACAAGGCTGTTAGAGAGATAATTAGAATTAATTTGACTGTAAACACAAAGATATTA
GTACAAAATACGTGACGTAGAAAGTAATAATTTCTTGGGTAGTTTGCAGTTTTAAAATTATGTTTTAAAA
TGGACTATCATATGCTTACCGTAACTTGAAAGTATTTCGATTTCTTGGCTTTATATATCTTGTGGAAAGG
ACGAAACACCGCTAATGGGGGTGGTACCTGA
Features (pLannotate 1.2.2; 34 found; start..end, strand, type, name):
      1..76      +  misc_RNA       gRNA scaffold: guide RNA scaffold for the Streptococcus pyogenes CRISPR/Cas9 system
    107..617     +  promoter       hPGK promoter: human phosphoglycerate kinase 1 promoter
    666..851     +  CDS            KRAB: Krüppel-associated box (KRAB) transcriptional repression domain from the human zinc finger protein ZNF10 (Margolin et al., 1994)
    873..4976    +  CDS            Cas9: Cas9 (Csn1) endonuclease from the Streptococcus pyogenes Type II CRISPR/Cas system generates RNA-guided double strand breaks in DNA
   5175..5573    +  CDS            BSD: blasticidin S deaminase; Aspergillus terreus BSD; confers resistance to blasticidin
   5574..5595    +  misc_feature   MCS (fragment): pBluescript multiple cloning site
   5598..6186    +  misc_feature   WPRE: woodchuck hepatitis virus posttranscriptional regulatory element
   6237..6256    +  misc_feature   cPPT/CTS (fragment): central polypurine tract and central termination sequence of HIV-1
   6258..6491    +  LTR            3' LTR (ΔU3): self-inactivating 3' long terminal repeat (LTR) from HIV-1
   6523..6747    +  polyA_signal   bGH poly(A) signal: bovine growth hormone polyadenylation signal
   6751..6772    +  promoter       SV40 promoter (fragment): SV40 enhancer and early promoter
   6793..7221    +  rep_origin     f1 ori (sequence partly withheld): f1 bacteriophage origin of replication; arrow indicates direction of (+) strand synthesis
   7235..7564    +  promoter       SV40 promoter: SV40 enhancer and early promoter
   7612..7659    +  promoter       EM7 promoter: synthetic bacterial promoter&nbsp
   7678..8052    +  CDS            BleoR: antibiotic-binding protein; Sh ble from Streptoalloteichus hindustanus; confers resistance to bleomycin, phleomycin, and Zeocin™
   8062..8187    +  CDS            ble (fragment): BLE_KLEPN - Experimental evidence at protein level: Swiss-Prot protein existence level 1. Binding protein with a strong affinity to the bleomycin family of antibiotics. Binds to CL990; an antimitotic-antibiotic compound. From Klebsiella pneumoniae.
   8182..8303    +  polyA_signal   SV40 poly(A) signal: SV40 polyadenylation signal
   8374..8396    -  protein_bind   lac operator (fragment): The lac repressor binds to the lac operator to inhibit transcription in E. coli. This inhibition can be relieved by adding lactose or isopropyl-β-D-thiogalactopyranoside (IPTG). lac repressor encoded by lacI
   8400..8430    -  promoter       lac promoter: promoter for the E. coli lac operon
   8445..8466    -  protein_bind   CAP binding site: CAP binding activates transcription in the presence of cAMP. E. coli catabolite activator protein
   8479..8571    -  CDS            lacI (fragment): lac repressor; lacI; The lac repressor binds to the lac operator to inhibit transcription in E. coli. This inhibition can be relieved by adding lactose or isopropyl-β-D-thiogalactopyranoside (IPTG).
   8754..9342    -  rep_origin     ori: high-copy-number ColE1/pMB1/pBR322/pUC origin of replication
   9513..10373   -  CDS            AmpR: β-lactamase; bla; confers resistance to ampicillin, carbenicillin, and related antibiotics
  10374..10478   -  promoter       AmpR promoter: bla
  10537..10589   -  misc_feature   bom (fragment): basis of mobility region from pBR322
  10744..11123   +  enhancer       CMV enhancer: human cytomegalovirus immediate early enhancer
  11124..11323   +  promoter       CMV promoter: human cytomegalovirus (CMV) immediate early promoter
  11341..11521   +  LTR            5' LTR (truncated): truncated 5' long terminal repeat (LTR) from HIV-1
  11568..11693   +  misc_feature   HIV-1 Ψ: packaging signal of human immunodeficiency virus type 1
  11677..12040   +  CDS            HIV-1 gag (fragment): gag protein from human immunodeficiency virus 1; gag
  12186..12419   +  misc_feature   RRE: The Rev response element (RRE) of HIV-1 allows for Rev-dependent mRNA export from the nucleus to the cytoplasm.
  12796..12896   +  CDS            Rev (fragment): human immunodeficiency virus 1 (HIV-1) Rev protein; rev; enhances nuclear export of unspliced and incompletely spliced viral mRNAs
  12946..13063   +  misc_feature   cPPT/CTS: central polypurine tract and central termination sequence of HIV-1
  13114..13354   +  promoter       U6 promoter: RNA polymerase III promoter for human U6 snRNA
