[The description below was written by a language model from this plasmid's Addgene catalogue record and pLannotate feature annotations shown in this document.]
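Description:
Lenti-(BB)-hPGK-KRAB-dCas9-P2A-BlastR rs12189774-guide3 is an all-in-one, third-generation-style lentiviral CRISPR interference vector of about 13.4 kb, derived from the depositing lab's Lenti-(BB)-hPGK-KRAB-dCas9-P2A-BlastR backbone by insertion of a single guide sequence. It is propagated in E. coli on a high-copy ColE1/pUC origin with ampicillin resistance. The backbone also carries an f1 origin and, outside the viral genome, an SV40/EM7-driven bleomycin/Zeocin resistance cassette. The transfer cassette is bounded by a CMV enhancer/promoter-driven truncated HIV-1 5' LTR and a self-inactivating ΔU3 3' LTR followed by a bGH polyadenylation signal. It contains the Ψ packaging signal, RRE for Rev-dependent export, cPPT/CTS and a WPRE to boost transcript expression.

Two expression units sit within the provirus. A human U6 RNA polymerase III promoter drives the guide RNA: in the circular map the promoter ends just before the sequence origin and the S. pyogenes gRNA scaffold begins at position 1, so the targeting spacer lies between them. Downstream, the human PGK promoter expresses the ZNF10 KRAB repression domain fused to Cas9, which the automated annotation labels simply as Cas9 but the catalogue describes as catalytically dead dCas9. The catalogue also records a C-terminal HA tag. A P2A peptide links this fusion to blasticidin S deaminase, so transduced mammalian cells can be selected with blasticidin. The guide directs KRAB-dCas9 to a human pancreatic islet enhancer containing the type 2 diabetes-associated variant rs12189774 at the VEGFA GWAS locus. Silencing the enhancer in this way allows its regulatory function to be tested; the name marks this as guide 3 for the site.
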