Addgene plasmid #125438: Lenti-(BB)-hPGK-KRAB-dCas9-P2A-BlastR rs12189774-guide3
Purpose: CRISPR-mediated repression of human islet enhancer containing T2D-associated variant rs12189774 (VEGFA GWAS locus)
Depositing lab: Jorge Ferrer. Depositing organization: Imperial College London. Publication: Human pancreatic islet three-dimensional chromatin architecture provides insights into the genetics of type 2 diabetes. Miguel-Escalada I, Bonas-Guarch S, Cebola I, Ponsa-Cobas J, Mendieta-Esteban J, Atla G, Javierre BM, Rolando DMY, Farabella I, Morgan CC, Garcia-Hurtado J, Beucher A, Moran I, Pasquali L, Ramos-Rodriguez M, Appel EVR, Linneberg A, Gjesing AP, Witte DR, Pedersen O, Grarup N, Ravassard P, Torrents D, Mercader JM, Piemonti L, Berney T, de Koning EJP, Kerr-Conte J, Pattou F, Fedko IO, Groop L, Prokopenko I, Hansen T, Marti-Renom MA, Fraser P, Ferrer J. Nat Genet. 2019 Jun 28. pii: 10.1038/s41588-019-0457-0. doi: 10.1038/s41588-019-0457-0. PubMed 31253982.
Backbone
  Vector backbone: Lenti-(BB)-hPGK-KRAB-dCas9-P2A-BlastR
  Backbone manufacturer: Jorge Ferrer (Addgene #118155)
  Vector type: Mammalian Expression, Lentiviral, CRISPR
  Selectable markers: Blasticidin
Growth in bacteria
  Bacterial resistance: Ampicillin, 100 μg/mL
  Growth temperature: 37°C
  Growth strain: Stbl3
  Copy number: High Copy
Gene/Insert
  Gene/Insert name: KRAB-dCas9-2A-BlastR
  gRNA/shRNA sequence: CTAATGGGGGTGGTACCTGA
  Species: H. sapiens (human)
  Promoter: hPGK and U6
  Tag / fusion protein: HA (C terminal on backbone)
  Cloning method: Restriction Enzyme; 5′ cloning site Unknown (destroyed during cloning); 3′ cloning site Unknown (destroyed during cloning)
  Sequencing primers: 5′ GATCCGCCACCATGGATGC
Terms and licenses: Academic/Nonprofit Terms; Industry Terms: Not Available to Industry
How to cite: Lenti-(BB)-hPGK-KRAB-dCas9-P2A-BlastR rs12189774-guide3 was a gift from Jorge Ferrer (Addgene plasmid # 125438 ; http://n2t.net/addgene:125438 ; RRID:Addgene_125438)
