>Addgene plasmid #125438 | Lenti-(BB)-hPGK-KRAB-dCas9-P2A-BlastR rs12189774-guide3 | depositor partial sequence | sequence record 240054 | Guide RNA, gRNA scaffold
NNNNNNNNNNACTANNNTANNCTTACCGTAACTTGAAAGTATTTCGATTTCTTGGCTTTATATATCTTGT
GGAAAGGACGAAACACCGCTAATGGGGGTGGTACCTGAGTTTTAGAGCTAGAAATAGCAAGTTAAAATAA
GGCTAGTCCGTTATCAACTTGAAAAAGTGGCACCGAGTCGGTGCTTTTTTGAATTCGCTAGCTAGGTCTT
GAAAGGGGTTGGGGTTGCGCCTTTTCCAAGGCAGCCCTGGGTTTGCGCAGGGACGCGGCTGCTCTGGGCG
TGGTTCCGGGAAACGCAGCGGCGCCGACCCTGGGTCTCGCACATTCTTCACGTCCGTTCGCAGCGTCACC
CGGATCTTCGCCGCTACCCTTGTGGGCCCCCCGGCGACGCTTCCTGCTCCGCCCCTAAGTCGGGAAGGTT
CCTTGCGGTTCGCGGCGTGCCGGACGTGACAAACGGAAGCCGCACGTCTCACTAGNACCCTCGCAGACGG
ACAGCGCCAGGGAGCAATGGCNGCGCGCCGACCGCGATGGGCTGTGGNCNATANCGNNTGCTCAGCAGGG
NGCGCCGAGAGCAGCGGCCGGNNAGGNGCGGTGCGNNANGN
